Addgene plasmid #188238: pCW57-Cx46-IRES-GCaMP6s
Purpose: 3rd generation, inducible bicistronic lentiviral plasmid for expression of human connexin 46 and GCaMP6s
Depositing lab: Fabio Mammano. Depositing organization: Consiglio Nazionale delle Ricerche (CNR). Publication: A Quantitative Assay for Ca(2+) Uptake through Normal and Pathological Hemichannels. Nardin C, Tettey-Matey A, Donati V, Marazziti D, Di Pietro C, Peres C, Raspa M, Zonta F, Yang G, Gorelik M, Singh S, Cardarelli L, Sidhu SS, Mammano F. Int J Mol Sci. 2022 Jun 30;23(13). pii: ijms23137337. doi: 10.3390/ijms23137337. PubMed 35806342.
Backbone
  Vector backbone: pcW57.1
  Backbone manufacturer: Addgene, plasmid 41393
  Backbone size w/o insert (bp): 7611
  Total vector size (bp): 9345
  Modifications to backbone: 1743 bp removed (from 267 to 2009)
  Vector type: Mammalian Expression, Lentiviral
  Selectable markers: Puromycin
Growth in bacteria
  Bacterial resistance: Ampicillin, 100 μg/mL
  Growth temperature: 37°C
  Growth strain: NEB Stable
  Copy number: High Copy
Gene/Insert
  Gene/Insert name: GJA3 (alt name: Cx46)
  Species: H. sapiens (human)
  GenBank ID: NM_021954.4
  Entrez Gene: GJA3 (a.k.a. CTRCT14, CX46, CZP3)
  Promoter: Tight TRE promoter
  Tag / fusion protein: GCaMp6s (C terminal on backbone)
  Cloning method: Restriction Enzyme; 5′ cloning site EcoRI (unknown if destroyed); 3′ cloning site Mlul (unknown if destroyed)
  Sequencing primers: 5′ AGAGCTCGTTTAGTGAACCG; 3′ GTTTCCGGGCCCTCACATTGC
Resource information
  A portion of this plasmid was derived from a plasmid made by: GJA3 was gene-synthesised by Bio-Fab Research, https://www.biofabresearch.com/en/
Terms and licenses: Academic/Nonprofit Terms; Industry Terms: Not Available to Industry
How to cite: pCW57-Cx46-IRES-GCaMP6s was a gift from Fabio Mammano (Addgene plasmid # 188238 ; http://n2t.net/addgene:188238 ; RRID:Addgene_188238)
