[The description below was written by a language model from this plasmid's Addgene catalogue record and pLannotate feature annotations shown in this document.]
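Description:
pCW57-Cx46-IRES-GCaMP6s is a third-generation, doxycycline-inducible lentiviral transfer plasmid built on the pCW57.1 backbone for co-expressing human connexin 46 (GJA3) and the genetically encoded calcium sensor GCaMP6s in mammalian cells. It is propagated in E. coli through a high-copy ColE1/pUC-type origin with ampicillin resistance. The viral portion has the usual third-generation layout: an RSV promoter driving a truncated HIV-1 5' LTR, the Ψ packaging signal with a gag fragment, the RRE for Rev-dependent export, cPPT/CTS, a WPRE fragment and a self-inactivating ΔU3 3' LTR, followed by an SV40 poly(A) signal and SV40 origin.

The payload is a bicistronic cassette under the tight TRE promoter (seven tet operators upstream of a minimal CMV promoter). The gene-synthesised GJA3 coding sequence comes first, followed by an EMCV IRES and GCaMP6s. Although the catalogue lists GCaMP6s under tags and fusion proteins, the IRES arrangement means it is translated as a separate protein from the same transcript rather than fused to the connexin. Downstream, a constitutive human PGK promoter drives puromycin N-acetyltransferase and an rtTA3-type reverse tetracycline transactivator; the element linking these two coding sequences is not annotated. This makes the vector all-in-one: transduced cells can be selected with puromycin, and adding doxycycline switches on Cx46 and the sensor together.

The associated publication describes a quantitative assay for calcium uptake through normal and pathological hemichannels, which fits using GCaMP6s fluorescence to report calcium entry in Cx46-expressing cells. The sequenced record is 10,887 nt, longer than the 9,345 bp total size in the catalogue entry; the record does not explain this discrepancy.
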