Features (pLannotate 1.2.2; 28 found; start..end, strand, type, name):
    289..1593    +  CDS            GJA3: CXA3_HUMAN - Experimental evidence at protein level: Swiss-Prot protein existence level 1. Structural component of lens fiber gap junctions (PubMed:30044662). Gap junctions are dodecameric channels that connect the cytoplasm of adjoining cells (By similarity). They are formed by the docking of two hexameric hemichannels, one from each cell membrane. Small molecules and ions diffuse from one cell to a neighboring cell via the central pore (PubMed:30044662). From Homo sapiens (Human).
   1714..2176    +  misc_feature   IRES: internal ribosome entry site (IRES) of the encephalomyocarditis virus (EMCV)
   2190..3540    +  CDS            GCaMP6s (fragment): improved fluorescent protein-based calcium sensor (Chen et al., 2013)
   3549..4059    +  promoter       hPGK promoter: human phosphoglycerate kinase 1 promoter
   4069..4665    +  CDS            PuroR (fragment): puromycin N-acetyltransferase; pac from Streptomyces; confers resistance to puromycin
   4720..5417    +  CDS            rtTA3 (fragment): reverse tetracycline transactivator 3 activates expression from Tet-responsive promoters in the presence of doxycycline
   5347..5457    +  CDS            VP48: 3 tandem repeats of the minimal activation domain of herpes simplex virus VP16 (Cheng et al., 2013)
   5493..6041    +  misc_feature   WPRE (fragment): woodchuck hepatitis virus posttranscriptional regulatory element
   6067..6138    +  CDS            nef (fragment): NEF_HV1Z2 - Experimental evidence at protein level: Swiss-Prot protein existence level 1. Extracellular Nef protein targets CD4(+) T-lymphocytes for apoptosis by interacting with CXCR4 surface receptors. From Human immunodeficiency virus type 1 group M subtype D (isolate Z2/CDC-Z34) (HIV-1).
   6140..6373    +  LTR            3' LTR (ΔU3): self-inactivating 3' long terminal repeat (LTR) from HIV-1
   6445..6566    +  polyA_signal   SV40 poly(A) signal: SV40 polyadenylation signal
   6606..6741    +  rep_origin     SV40 ori: SV40 origin of replication
   6749..6812    +  promoter       AmpR promoter: bla
   6813..7673    +  CDS            AmpR: β-lactamase; bla; confers resistance to ampicillin, carbenicillin, and related antibiotics
   7844..8432    +  rep_origin     ori: high-copy-number ColE1/pMB1/pBR322/pUC origin of replication
   8615..8707    +  CDS            lacI (fragment): lac repressor; lacI; The lac repressor binds to the lac operator to inhibit transcription in E. coli. This inhibition can be relieved by adding lactose or isopropyl-β-D-thiogalactopyranoside (IPTG).
   8720..8741    +  protein_bind   CAP binding site: CAP binding activates transcription in the presence of cAMP. E. coli catabolite activator protein
   8756..8786    +  promoter       lac promoter: promoter for the E. coli lac operon
   8790..8812    +  protein_bind   lac operator (fragment): The lac repressor binds to the lac operator to inhibit transcription in E. coli. This inhibition can be relieved by adding lactose or isopropyl-β-D-thiogalactopyranoside (IPTG). lac repressor encoded by lacI
   8855..8873    +  promoter       T3 promoter: promoter for bacteriophage T3 RNA polymerase
   8901..9127    +  promoter       RSV promoter: Rous sarcoma virus enhancer/promoter
   9128..9308    +  LTR            5' LTR (truncated): truncated 5' long terminal repeat (LTR) from HIV-1
   9355..9480    +  misc_feature   HIV-1 Ψ: packaging signal of human immunodeficiency virus type 1
   9464..9827    +  CDS            HIV-1 gag (fragment): gag protein from human immunodeficiency virus 1; gag
   9973..10206   +  misc_feature   RRE: The Rev response element (RRE) of HIV-1 allows for Rev-dependent mRNA export from the nucleus to the cytoplasm.
  10583..10607   +  CDS            Rev (fragment): human immunodeficiency virus 1 (HIV-1) Rev protein; rev; enhances nuclear export of unspliced and incompletely spliced viral mRNAs
  10648..10765   +  misc_feature   cPPT/CTS: central polypurine tract and central termination sequence of HIV-1
  10819..246     +  promoter       tight TRE promoter (across the origin): Tet-responsive promoter PTight, consisting of seven tet operator sequences followed by the minimal CMV promoter
>Addgene plasmid #188238 | pCW57-Cx46-IRES-GCaMP6s | addgene full sequence | sequence record 371308 | Addgene NGS Result
TCGAGTTTACTCCCTATCAGTGATAGAGAACGTATGTCGAGTTTACTCCCTATCAGTGATAGAGAACGTA
TGTCGAGTTTACTCCCTATCAGTGATAGAGAACGTATGTCGAGTTTATCCCTATCAGTGATAGAGAACGT
ATGTCGAGTTTACTCCCTATCAGTGATAGAGAACGTATGTCGAGGTAGGCGTGTACGGTGGGAGGCCTAT
ATAAGCAGAGCTCGTTTAGTGAACCGTCAGATCGCCTGGAGAATTGGCTAGCACCGGTATGCATGGCCGG
CCGAATTCATGGGCGACTGGAGCTTTCTGGGAAGACTCTTAGAAAATGCACAGGAGCACTCCACGGTCAT
CGGCAAGGTTTGGCTGACCGTGCTGTTCATCTTTCGCATCTTGGTGCTGGGGGCCGCGGCGGAGGACGTG
TGGGGCGATGAGCAGTCAGACTTCACCTGCAACACCCAGCAGCCGGGCTGCGAGAACGTCTGCTACGACA
GGGCCTTCCCCATCTCCCACATCCGCTTCTGGGCGCTGCAGATCATCTTCGTGTCCACGCCCACCCTCAT
CTACCTGGGCCACGTGCTGCACATCGTGCGCATGGAAGAGAAGAAGAAAGAGAGGGAGGAGGAGGAGCAG
CTGAAGAGAGAGAGCCCCAGCCCCAAGGAGCCACCGCAGGACAATCCCTCGTCGCGGGACGACCGCGGCA
GGGTGCGCATGGCCGGGGCGCTGCTGCGGACCTACGTCTTCAACATCATCTTCAAGACGCTGTTCGAGGT
GGGCTTCATCGCCGGCCAGTACTTTCTGTACGGCTTCGAGCTGAAGCCGCTCTACCGCTGCGACCGCTGG
CCCTGCCCCAACACGGTGGACTGCTTCATCTCCAGGCCCACGGAGAAGACCATCTTCATCATCTTCATGC
TGGCGGTGGCCTGCGCGTCCCTGCTGCTCAACATGCTGGAGATCTACCACCTGGGCTGGAAGAAGCTCAA
GCAGGGCGTGACCAGCCGCCTCGGCCCGGACGCCTCCGAGGCCCCGCTGGGGACAGCCGATCCCCCGCCC
CTGCCCCCCAGCTCCCGGCCGCCCGCCGTTGCCATCGGGTTCCCACCCTACTATGCGCACACCGCTGCGC
CCCTGGGACAGGCCCGCGCCGTGGGCTACCCCGGGGCCCCGCCACCAGCCGCGGACTTCAAACTGCTAGC
CCTGACCGAGGCGCGCGGAAAGGGCCAGTCCGCCAAGCTCTACAACGGCCACCACCACCTGCTGATGACT
GAGCAGAACTGGGCCAACCAGGCGGCCGAGCGGCAGCCCCCGGCGCTCAAGGCTTACCCGGCAGCGTCCA
CGCCTGCAGCCCCCAGCCCCGTCGGCAGCAGCTCCCCGCCACTCGCGCACGAGGCTGAGGCGGGCGCGGC
GCCCCTGCTGCTGGATGGGAGCGGCAGCAGTCTGGAGGGGAGCGCCCTGGCAGGGACCCCCGAGGAGGAG
GAGCAGGCCGTGACCACCGCGGCCCAGATGCACCAGCCGCCCTTGCCCCTCGGAGACCCAGGTCGGGCCA
GCAAGGCCAGCAGGGCCAGCAGCGGGCGGGCCAGACCGGAGGACTTGGCCATCTAGACGCGTCCCCTCTC
CCTCCCCCCCCCCTAACGTTACTGGCCGAAGCCGCTTGGAATAAGGCCGGTGTGCGTTTGTCTATATGTT
ATTTTCCACCATATTGCCGTCTTTTGGCAATGTGAGGGCCCGGAAACCTGGCCCTGTCTTCTTGACGAGC
ATTCCTAGGGGTCTTTCCCCTCTCGCCAAAGGAATGCAAGGTCTGTTGAATGTCGTGAAGGAAGCAGTTC
CTCTGGAAGCTTCTTGAAGACAAACAACGTCTGTAGCGACCCTTTGCAGGCAGCGGAACCCCCCACCTGG
CGACAGGTGCCTCTGCGGCCAAAAGCCACGTGTATAAGATACACCTGCAAAGGCGGCACAACCCCAGTGC
CACGTTGTGAGTTGGATAGTTGTGGAAAGAGTCAAATGGCTCTCCTCAAGCGTATTCAACAAGGGGCTGA
AGGATGCCCAGAAGGTACCCCATTGTATGGGATCTGATCTGGGGCCTCGGTGCACATGCTTTACATGTGT
TTAGTCGAGGTTAAAAAAACGTCTAGGCCCCCCGAACCACGGGGACGTGGTTTTCCTTTGAAAAACACGA
TGATAATATGGCCACAACCATGGGTTCTCATCATCATCATCATCATGGTATGGCTAGCATGACTGGTGGA
CAGCAAATGGGTCGGGATCTGTACGACGATGACGATAAGGATCTCGCCACCATGGTCGACTCATCACGTC
GTAAGTGGAATAAGACAGGTCACGCAGTCAGAGCTATAGGTCGGCTGAGCTCACTCGAGAACGTCTATAT
CAAGGCCGACAAGCAGAAGAACGGCATCAAGGCGAACTTCCACATCCGCCACAACATCGAGGACGGCGGC
GTGCAGCTCGCCTACCACTACCAGCAGAACACCCCCATCGGCGACGGCCCCGTGCTGCTGCCCGACAACC
ACTACCTGAGCGTGCAGTCCAAACTTTCGAAAGACCCCAACGAGAAGCGCGATCACATGGTCCTGCTGGA
GTTCGTGACCGCCGCCGGGATCACTCTCGGCATGGACGAGCTGTACAAGGGCGGTACCGGAGGGAGCATG
GTGAGCAAGGGCGAGGAGCTGTTCACCGGGGTGGTGCCCATCCTGGTCGAGCTGGACGGCGACGTAAACG
GCCACAAGTTCAGCGTGTCCGGCGAGGGTGAGGGCGATGCCACCTACGGCAAGCTGACCCTGAAGTTCAT
CTGCACCACCGGCAAGCTGCCCGTGCCCTGGCCCACCCTCGTGACCACCCTGACCTACGGCGTGCAGTGC
TTCAGCCGCTACCCCGACCACATGAAGCAGCACGACTTCTTCAAGTCCGCCATGCCCGAAGGCTACATCC
AGGAGCGCACCATCTTCTTCAAGGACGACGGCAACTACAAGACCCGCGCCGAGGTGAAGTTCGAGGGCGA
CACCCTGGTGAACCGCATCGAGCTGAAGGGCATCGACTTCAAGGAGGACGGCAACATCCTGGGGCACAAG
CTGGAGTACAACCTGCCGGACCAACTGACTGAAGAGCAGATCGCAGAATTTAAAGAGGCTTTCTCCCTAT
TTGACAAGGACGGGGATGGGACAATAACAACCAAGGAGCTGGGGACGGTGATGCGGTCTCTGGGGCAGAA
CCCCACAGAAGCAGAGCTGCAGGACATGATCAATGAAGTAGATGCCGACGGTGACGGCACAATCGACTTC
CCTGAGTTCCTGACAATGATGGCAAGAAAAATGAAATACAGGGACACGGAAGAAGAAATTAGAGAAGCGT
TCGGTGTGTTTGATAAGGATGGCAATGGCTACATCAGTGCAGCAGAGCTTCGCCACGTGATGACAAACCT
TGGAGAGAAGTTAACAGATGAAGAGGTTGATGAAATGATCAGGGAAGCAGACATCGATGGGGATGGTCAG
GTAAACTACGAAGAGTTTGTACAAATGATGACAGCGAAGTAGGGATCCGGGGTTGGGGTTGCGCCTTTTC
CAAGGCAGCCCTGGGTTTGCGCAGGGACGCGGCTGCTCTGGGCGTGGTTCCGGGAAACGCAGCGGCGCCG
ACCCTGGGTCTCGCACATTCTTCACGTCCGTTCGCAGCGTCACCCGGATCTTCGCCGCTACCCTTGTGGG
CCCCCCGGCGACGCTTCCTGCTCCGCCCCTAAGTCGGGAAGGTTCCTTGCGGTTCGCGGCGTGCCGGACG
TGACAAACGGAAGCCGCACGTCTCACTAGTACCCTCGCAGACGGACAGCGCCAGGGAGCAATGGCAGCGC
GCCGACCGCGATGGGCTGTGGCCAATAGCGGCTGCTCAGCAGGGCGCGCCGAGAGCAGCGGCCGGGAAGG
GGCGGTGCGGGAGGCGGGGTGTGGGGCGGTAGTGTGGGCCCTGTTCCTGCCCGCGCGGTGTTCCGCATTC
TGCAAGCCTCCGGAGCGCACGTCGGCAGTCGGCTCCCTCGTTGACCGAATCACCGACCTCTCTCCCCAGC
AATTCACCATGACCGAGTACAAGCCCACGGTGCGCCTCGCCACCCGCGACGACGTCCCCAGGGCCGTACG
CACCCTCGCCGCCGCGTTCGCCGACTACCCCGCCACGCGCCACACCGTCGATCCGGACCGCCACATCGAG
CGGGTCACCGAGCTGCAAGAACTCTTCCTCACGCGCGTCGGGCTCGACATCGGCAAGGTGTGGGTCGCGG
ACGACGGCGCCGCGGTGGCGGTCTGGACCACGCCGGAGAGCGTCGAAGCGGGGGCGGTGTTCGCCGAGAT
CGGCCCGCGCATGGCCGAGTTGAGCGGTTCCCGGCTGGCCGCGCAGCAACAGATGGAAGGCCTCCTGGCG
CCGCACCGGCCCAAGGAGCCCGCGTGGTTCCTGGCCACCGTCGGCGTCTCGCCCGACCACCAGGGCAAGG
GTCTGGGCAGCGCCGTCGTGCTCCCCGGAGTGGAGGCGGCCGAGCGCGCCGGGGTGCCCGCCTTCCTGGA
GACCTCCGCGCCCCGCAACCTCCCCTTCTACGAGCGGCTCGGCTTCACCGTCACCGCCGACGTCGAGGTG
CCCGAAGGACCGCGCACCTGGTGCATGACCCGCAAGCCCGGTGCCGAAGGTAGAGGTTCTCTCCTCACTT
GTGGTGATGTTGAAGAAAACCCTGGTCCAATGTCTAGACTGGACAAGAGCAAAGTCATAAACGGAGCTCT
GGAATTACTCAATGGTGTCGGTATCGAAGGCCTGACGACAAGGAAACTCGCTCAAAAGCTGGGAGTTGAG
CAGCCTACCCTGTACTGGCACGTGAAGAACAAGCGGGCCCTGCTCGATGCCCTGCCAATCGAGATGCTGG
ACAGGCATCATACCCACTTCTGCCCCCTGGAAGGCGAGTCATGGCAAGACTTTCTGCGGAACAACGCCAA
GTCATACCGCTGTGCTCTCCTCTCACATCGCGACGGGGCTAAAGTGCATCTCGGCACCCGCCCAACAGAG
AAACAGTACGAAACCCTGGAAAATCAGCTCGCGTTCCTGTGTCAGCAAGGCTTCTCCCTGGAGAACGCAC
TGTACGCTCTGTCCGCCGTGGGCCACTTTACACTGGGCTGCGTATTGGAGGAACAGGAGCATCAAGTAGC
AAAAGAGGAAAGAGAGACACCTACCACCGATTCTATGCCCCCACTTCTGAGACAAGCAATTGAGCTGTTC
GACCGGCAGGGAGCCGAACCTGCCTTCCTTTTCGGCCTGGAACTAATCATATGTGGCCTGGAGAAACAGC
TAAAGTGCGAAAGCGGCGGGCCGACCGACGCCCTTGACGATTTTGACTTAGACATGCTCCCAGCCGATGC
CCTTGACGACTTTGACCTTGATATGCTGCCTGCTGACGCTCTTGACGATTTTGACCTTGACATGCTCCCC
GGGTAACTAAGTAAGGATCGATCCAAGATATCGTATTCTTAACTATGTTGCTCCTTTTACGCTATGTGGA
TACGCTGCTTTAATGCCTTTGTATCATGCTATTGCTTCCCGTATGGCTTTCATTTTCTCCTCCTTGTATA
AATCCTGGTTGCTGTCTCTTTATGAGGAGTTGTGGCCCGTTGTCAGGCAACGTGGCGTGGTGTGCACTGT
GTTTGCTGACGCAACCCCCACTGGTTGGGGCATTGCCACCACCTGTCAGCTCCTTTCCGGGACTTTCGCT
TTCCCCCTCCCTATTGCCACGGCGGAACTCATCGCCGCCTGCCTTGCCCGCTGCTGGACAGGGGCTCGGC
TGTTGGGCACTGACAATTCCGTGGTGTTGTCGGGGAAGCTGACGTCCTTTCCATGGCTGCTCGCCTGTGT
TGCCACCTGGATTCTGCGCGGGACGTCCTTCTGCTACGTCCCTTCGGCCCTCAATCCAGCGGACCTTCCT
TCCCGCGGCCTGCTGCCGGCTCTGCGGCCTCTTCCGCGTCTTCGCCTTCGCCCTCAGACGAGTCGGATCT
CCCTTTGGGCCGCCTCCCCGCCTGTTTCGCCTCGGCGTCCGGACTAGAGGTACCTTTAAGACCAATGACT
TACAAGGCAGCTGTAGATCTTAGCCACTTTTTAAAAGAAAAGGGGGGACTGGAAGGGCTAATTCACTCCC
AACGAAGACAAGATCTGCTTTTTGCTTGTACTGGGTCTCTCTGGTTAGACCAGATCTGAGCCTGGGAGCT
CTCTGGCTAACTAGGGAACCCACTGCTTAAGCCTCAATAAAGCTTGCCTTGAGTGCTTCAAGTAGTGTGT
GCCCGTCTGTTGTGTGACTCTGGTAACTAGAGATCCCTCAGACCCTTTTAGTCAGTGTGGAAAATCTCTA
GCAGTAGTAGTTCATGTCATCTTATTATTCAGTATTTATAACTTGCAAAGAAATGAATATCAGAGAGTGA
GAGGAACTTGTTTATTGCAGCTTATAATGGTTACAAATAAAGCAATAGCATCACAAATTTCACAAATAAA
GCATTTTTTTCACTGCATTCTAGTTGTGGTTTGTCCAAACTCATCAATGTATCTTATCATGTCTGGCTCT
AGCTATCCCGCCCCTAACTCCGCCCATCCCGCCCCTAACTCCGCCCAGTTCCGCCCATTCTCCGCCCCAT
GGCTGACTAATTTTTTTTATTTATGCAGAGGCCGAGGCCGCCTCGGCCTCTGAGCTATTCCAGAAGTAGT
GAGGAGGCTTTTTTGGAGGCCTTTCAAATATGTATCCGCTCATGAGACAATAACCCTGATAAATGCTTCA
ATAATATTGAAAAAGGAAGAGTATGAGTATTCAACATTTCCGTGTCGCCCTTATTCCCTTTTTTGCGGCA
TTTTGCCTTCCTGTTTTTGCTCACCCAGAAACGCTGGTGAAAGTAAAAGATGCTGAAGATCAGTTGGGTG
CACGAGTGGGTTACATCGAACTGGATCTCAACAGCGGTAAGATCCTTGAGAGTTTTCGCCCCGAAGAACG
TTTTCCAATGATGAGCACTTTTAAAGTTCTGCTATGTGGCGCGGTATTATCCCGTATTGACGCCGGGCAA
GAGCAACTCGGTCGCCGCATACACTATTCTCAGAATGACTTGGTTGAGTACTCACCAGTCACAGAAAAGC
ATCTTACGGATGGCATGACAGTAAGAGAATTATGCAGTGCTGCCATAACCATGAGTGATAACACTGCGGC
CAACTTACTTCTGACAACGATCGGAGGACCGAAGGAGCTAACCGCTTTTTTGCACAACATGGGGGATCAT
GTAACTCGCCTTGATCGTTGGGAACCGGAGCTGAATGAAGCCATACCAAACGACGAGCGTGACACCACGA
TGCCTGTAGCAATGGCAACAACGTTGCGCAAACTATTAACTGGCGAACTACTTACTCTAGCTTCCCGGCA
ACAATTAATAGACTGGATGGAGGCGGATAAAGTTGCAGGACCACTTCTGCGCTCGGCCCTTCCGGCTGGC
TGGTTTATTGCTGATAAATCTGGAGCCGGTGAGCGTGGGTCTCGCGGTATCATTGCAGCACTGGGGCCAG
ATGGTAAGCCCTCCCGTATCGTAGTTATCTACACGACGGGGAGTCAGGCAACTATGGATGAACGAAATAG
ACAGATCGCTGAGATAGGTGCCTCACTGATTAAGCATTGGTAACTGTCAGACCAAGTTTACTCATATATA
CTTTAGATTGATTTAAAACTTCATTTTTAATTTAAAAGGATCTAGGTGAAGATCCTTTTTGATAATCTCA
TGACCAAAATCCCTTAACGTGAGTTTTCGTTCCACTGAGCGTCAGACCCCGTAGAAAAGATCAAAGGATC
TTCTTGAGATCCTTTTTTTCTGCGCGTAATCTGCTGCTTGCAAACAAAAAAACCACCGCTACCAGCGGTG
GTTTGTTTGCCGGATCAAGAGCTACCAACTCTTTTTCCGAAGGTAACTGGCTTCAGCAGAGCGCAGATAC
CAAATACTGTTCTTCTAGTGTAGCCGTAGTTAGGCCACCACTTCAAGAACTCTGTAGCACCGCCTACATA
CCTCGCTCTGCTAATCCTGTTACCAGTGGCTGCTGCCAGTGGCGATAAGTCGTGTCTTACCGGGTTGGAC
TCAAGACGATAGTTACCGGATAAGGCGCAGCGGTCGGGCTGAACGGGGGGTTCGTGCACACAGCCCAGCT
TGGAGCGAACGACCTACACCGAACTGAGATACCTACAGCGTGAGCTATGAGAAAGCGCCACGCTTCCCGA
AGGGAGAAAGGCGGACAGGTATCCGGTAAGCGGCAGGGTCGGAACAGGAGAGCGCACGAGGGAGCTTCCA
GGGGGAAACGCCTGGTATCTTTATAGTCCTGTCGGGTTTCGCCACCTCTGACTTGAGCGTCGATTTTTGT
GATGCTCGTCAGGGGGGCGGAGCCTATGGAAAAACGCCAGCAACGCGGCCTTTTTACGGTTCCTGGCCTT
TTGCTGGCCTTTTGCTCACATGTTCTTTCCTGCGTTATCCCCTGATTCTGTGGATAACCGTATTACCGCC
TTTGAGTGAGCTGATACCGCTCGCCGCAGCCGAACGACCGAGCGCAGCGAGTCAGTGAGCGAGGAAGCGG
AAGAGCGCCCAATACGCAAACCGCCTCTCCCCGCGCGTTGGCCGATTCATTAATGCAGCTGGCACGACAG
GTTTCCCGACTGGAAAGCGGGCAGTGAGCGCAACGCAATTAATGTGAGTTAGCTCACTCATTAGGCACCC
CAGGCTTTACACTTTATGCTTCCGGCTCGTATGTTGTGTGGAATTGTGAGCGGATAACAATTTCACACAG
GAAACAGCTATGACCATGATTACGCCAAGCGCGCAATTAACCCTCACTAAAGGGAACAAAAGCTGGAGCT
GCAAGCTTAATGTAGTCTTATGCAATACTCTTGTAGTCTTGCAACATGGTAACGATGAGTTAGCAACATG
CCTTACAAGGAGAGAAAAAGCACCGTGCATGCCGATTGGTGGAAGTAAGGTGGTACGATCGTGCCTTATT
AGGAAGGCAACAGACGGGTCTGACATGGATTGGACGAACCACTGAATTGCCGCATTGCAGAGATATTGTA
TTTAAGTGCCTAGCTCGATACATAAACGGGTCTCTCTGGTTAGACCAGATCTGAGCCTGGGAGCTCTCTG
GCTAACTAGGGAACCCACTGCTTAAGCCTCAATAAAGCTTGCCTTGAGTGCTTCAAGTAGTGTGTGCCCG
TCTGTTGTGTGACTCTGGTAACTAGAGATCCCTCAGACCCTTTTAGTCAGTGTGGAAAATCTCTAGCAGT
GGCGCCCGAACAGGGACTTGAAAGCGAAAGGGAAACCAGAGGAGCTCTCTCGACGCAGGACTCGGCTTGC
TGAAGCGCGCACGGCAAGAGGCGAGGGGCGGCGACTGGTGAGTACGCCAAAAATTTTGACTAGCGGAGGC
TAGAAGGAGAGAGATGGGTGCGAGAGCGTCAGTATTAAGCGGGGGAGAATTAGATCGCGATGGGAAAAAA
TTCGGTTAAGGCCAGGGGGAAAGAAAAAATATAAATTAAAACATATAGTATGGGCAAGCAGGGAGCTAGA
ACGATTCGCAGTTAATCCTGGCCTGTTAGAAACATCAGAAGGCTGTAGACAAATACTGGGACAGCTACAA
CCATCCCTTCAGACAGGATCAGAAGAACTTAGATCATTATATAATACAGTAGCAACCCTCTATTGTGTGC
ATCAAAGGATAGAGATAAAAGACACCAAGGAAGCTTTAGACAAGATAGAGGAAGAGCAAAACAAAAGTAA
GACCACCGCACAGCAAGCGGCCGCTGATCTTCAGACCTGGAGGAGGAGATATGAGGGACAATTGGAGAAG
TGAATTATATAAATATAAAGTAGTAAAAATTGAACCATTAGGAGTAGCACCCACCAAGGCAAAGAGAAGA
GTGGTGCAGAGAGAAAAAAGAGCAGTGGGAATAGGAGCTTTGTTCCTTGGGTTCTTGGGAGCAGCAGGAA
GCACTATGGGCGCAGCGTCAATGACGCTGACGGTACAGGCCAGACAATTATTGTCTGGTATAGTGCAGCA
GCAGAACAATTTGCTGAGGGCTATTGAGGCGCAACAGCATCTGTTGCAACTCACAGTCTGGGGCATCAAG
CAGCTCCAGGCAAGAATCCTGGCTGTGGAAAGATACCTAAAGGATCAACAGCTCCTGGGGATTTGGGGTT
GCTCTGGAAAACTCATTTGCACCACTGCTGTGCCTTGGAATGCTAGTTGGAGTAATAAATCTCTGGAACA
GATTTGGAATCACACGACCTGGATGGAGTGGGACAGAGAAATTAACAATTACACAAGCTTAATACACTCC
TTAATTGAAGAATCGCAAAACCAGCAAGAAAAGAATGAACAAGAATTATTGGAATTAGATAAATGGGCAA
GTTTGTGGAATTGGTTTAACATAACAAATTGGCTGTGGTATATAAAATTATTCATAATGATAGTAGGAGG
CTTGGTAGGTTTAAGAATAGTTTTTGCTGTACTTTCTATAGTGAATAGAGTTAGGCAGGGATATTCACCA
TTATCGTTTCAGACCCACCTCCCAACCCCGAGGGGACAATTCTCGACCTCGAGACAAATGGCAGTATTCA
TCCACAATTTTAAAAGAAAAGGGGGGATTGGGGGGTACAGTGCAGGGGAAAGAATAGTAGACATAATAGC
AACAGACATACAAACTAAAGAATTACAAAAACAAATTACAAAAATTCAAAATTTTCGGGTTTATTACAGG
GACAGCAGAGATCCACTTTGGCCGCGAATCGATATGTCGAGTTTACTCCCTATCAGTGATAGAGAACGTA
TGTCGAGTTTACTCCCTATCAGTGATAGAGAACGATG
